Addgene plasmid #90888: SKA1 H3.1 gRNA
Purpose: 3rd generation lentiviral gRNA plasmid targeting human SKA1
Depositing lab: Iain Cheeseman. Depositing organization: Whitehead Institute for Biomedical Research. Publication: Large-Scale Analysis of CRISPR/Cas9 Cell-Cycle Knockouts Reveals the Diversity of p53-Dependent Responses to Cell-Cycle Defects. McKinley KL, Cheeseman IM. Dev Cell. 2017 Feb 27;40(4):405-420.e2. doi: 10.1016/j.devcel.2017.01.012. Epub 2017 Feb 16. PubMed 28216383.
Backbone
  Vector backbone: pLenti-sgRNA
  Backbone manufacturer: Eric Lander & David Sabatini labs (Addgene plasmid #71409)
  Backbone size w/o insert (bp): 9151
  Vector type: Lentiviral, CRISPR
  Selectable markers: Puromycin
Growth in bacteria
  Bacterial resistance: Ampicillin, 100 μg/mL
  Growth temperature: 37°C
  Growth strain: NEB Stable
  Copy number: Unknown
Gene/Insert
  Gene/Insert name: SKA1 (Guide Designation H3.1) (alt name: pKMKO series)
  gRNA/shRNA sequence: CACCgTAATTGTTCCAGATCTGACG
  Species: H. sapiens (human)
  Promoter: U6
  Cloning method: Restriction Enzyme; 5′ cloning site BsmBI (destroyed during cloning); 3′ cloning site BsmBI (destroyed during cloning)
  Sequencing primers: 5′ hU6-F (5'-GAGGGCCTATTTCCCATGATT-3'); 3′ EF1a-R (5'-CACGGCGACTACTGCACTTA-3')
Terms and licenses: Academic/Nonprofit Terms; Industry Terms: Not Available to Industry
Depositor comments: Please note that gRNA target sequence listed is not strictly the 20nt spacer sequence, but also contains the 5' BsmBI overhang. For more information about knockout human cell lines generated using this plasmid, please see http://cellcycleknockouts.wi.mit.edu/ .
How to cite: SKA1 H3.1 gRNA was a gift from Iain Cheeseman (Addgene plasmid # 90888 ; http://n2t.net/addgene:90888 ; RRID:Addgene_90888)
