[The description below was written by a language model from this plasmid's Addgene catalogue record and pLannotate feature annotations shown in this document.]
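Description:
SKA1 H3.1 gRNA is a third-generation lentiviral CRISPR guide plasmid built on the pLenti-sgRNA backbone, carrying a single guide RNA directed against human SKA1. It is propagated in E. coli through a high-copy ColE1/pUC-type origin with ampicillin resistance (AmpR), and it also contains an f1 origin, an SV40 origin and remnants of lac/lacZα cloning sequences. The guide oligonucleotide was inserted between two BsmBI sites that were destroyed during cloning. This places the spacer directly downstream of the human U6 RNA polymerase III promoter and upstream of the Streptococcus pyogenes guide scaffold (annotated as a tracrRNA fragment), so that a complete sgRNA is transcribed. The depositor notes that the listed guide sequence includes the 5′ BsmBI overhang rather than only the 20-nt spacer.

The viral portion has an RSV promoter driving a truncated HIV-1 5′ LTR, which makes genomic RNA production Tat-independent. This is followed by the Ψ packaging signal with a gag fragment, the RRE for Rev-dependent export, a cPPT/CTS, the WPRE, and a self-inactivating ΔU3 3′ LTR with an SV40 poly(A) signal downstream. Within the provirus, an EF-1α core promoter drives puromycin N-acetyltransferase, which allows selection of transduced mammalian cells. No Cas9 is encoded, so the nuclease must be supplied separately. The plasmid belongs to a series of guides used for a large-scale analysis of CRISPR/Cas9 cell-cycle gene knockouts in human cells. The sequenced record is 7,302 nt, shorter than the 9,151 bp listed for the empty backbone. The record does not explain the difference, though loss of a stuffer fragment between the BsmBI sites on guide insertion would be one possible cause.
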