Features (pLannotate 1.2.2; 27 found; start..end, strand, type, name):
    102..123     +  protein_bind   CAP binding site: CAP binding activates transcription in the presence of cAMP. E. coli catabolite activator protein
    138..168     +  promoter       lac promoter: promoter for the E. coli lac operon
    176..192     +  protein_bind   lac operator: The lac repressor binds to the lac operator to inhibit transcription in E. coli. This inhibition can be relieved by adding lactose or isopropyl-β-D-thiogalactopyranoside (IPTG). lac repressor encoded by lacI
    237..255     +  promoter       T3 promoter: promoter for bacteriophage T3 RNA polymerase
    283..509     +  promoter       RSV promoter: Rous sarcoma virus enhancer/promoter
    510..690     +  LTR            5' LTR (truncated): truncated 5' long terminal repeat (LTR) from HIV-1
    737..862     +  misc_feature   HIV-1 Ψ: packaging signal of human immunodeficiency virus type 1
    846..1209    +  CDS            HIV-1 gag (fragment): gag protein from human immunodeficiency virus 1; gag
   1355..1588    +  misc_feature   RRE: The Rev response element (RRE) of HIV-1 allows for Rev-dependent mRNA export from the nucleus to the cytoplasm.
   1965..1991    +  CDS            Rev (fragment): human immunodeficiency virus 1 (HIV-1) Rev protein; rev; enhances nuclear export of unspliced and incompletely spliced viral mRNAs
   1995..2235    +  promoter       U6 promoter: RNA polymerase III promoter for human U6 snRNA
   2283..2350    +  misc_RNA       tracrRNA (fragment): trans-activating CRISPR RNA for the Streptococcus pyogenes CRISPR/Cas9 system
   2399..2516    +  misc_feature   cPPT/CTS: central polypurine tract and central termination sequence of HIV-1
   2585..2796    +  promoter       EF-1α core promoter: core promoter for human elongation factor EF-1α
   2822..3421    +  CDS            PuroR (fragment): puromycin N-acetyltransferase; pac from Streptomyces; confers resistance to puromycin
   3437..4025    +  misc_feature   WPRE: woodchuck hepatitis virus posttranscriptional regulatory element
   4076..4095    +  misc_feature   cPPT/CTS (fragment): central polypurine tract and central termination sequence of HIV-1
   4097..4330    +  LTR            3' LTR (ΔU3): self-inactivating 3' long terminal repeat (LTR) from HIV-1
   4408..4529    +  polyA_signal   SV40 poly(A) signal: SV40 polyadenylation signal
   4569..4704    +  rep_origin     SV40 ori: SV40 origin of replication
   4725..4743    -  promoter       T7 promoter: promoter for bacteriophage T7 RNA polymerase
   4751..4906    +  CDS            lacZα (fragment): LacZα fragment of β-galactosidase; lacZ fragment
   4911..5339    +  rep_origin     f1 ori (sequence partly withheld): f1 bacteriophage origin of replication; arrow indicates direction of (+) strand synthesis
   5392..5496    +  promoter       AmpR promoter: bla
   5497..6357    +  CDS            AmpR: β-lactamase; bla; confers resistance to ampicillin, carbenicillin, and related antibiotics
   6528..7116    +  rep_origin     ori: high-copy-number ColE1/pMB1/pBR322/pUC origin of replication
   7299..89      +  CDS            lacI (fragment) (across the origin): lac repressor; lacI; The lac repressor binds to the lac operator to inhibit transcription in E. coli. This inhibition can be relieved by adding lactose or isopropyl-β-D-thiogalactopyranoside (IPTG).
>Addgene plasmid #90888 | SKA1 H3.1 gRNA | addgene full sequence | sequence record 182957 | Addgene NGS Result
CCAATACGCAAACCGCCTCTCCCCGCGCGTTGGCCGATTCATTAATGCAGCTGGCACGACAGGTTTCCCG
ACTGGAAAGCGGGCAGTGAGCGCAACGCAATTAATGTGAGTTAGCTCACTCATTAGGCACCCCAGGCTTT
ACACTTTATGCTTCCGGCTCGTATGTTGTGTGGAATTGTGAGCGGATAACAATTTCACACAGGAAACAGC
TATGACCATGATTACGCCAAGCGCGCAATTAACCCTCACTAAAGGGAACAAAAGCTGGAGCTGCAAGCTT
AATGTAGTCTTATGCAATACTCTTGTAGTCTTGCAACATGGTAACGATGAGTTAGCAACATGCCTTACAA
GGAGAGAAAAAGCACCGTGCATGCCGATTGGTGGAAGTAAGGTGGTACGATCGTGCCTTATTAGGAAGGC
AACAGACGGGTCTGACATGGATTGGACGAACCACTGAATTGCCGCATTGCAGAGATATTGTATTTAAGTG
CCTAGCTCGATACATAAACGGGTCTCTCTGGTTAGACCAGATCTGAGCCTGGGAGCTCTCTGGCTAACTA
GGGAACCCACTGCTTAAGCCTCAATAAAGCTTGCCTTGAGTGCTTCAAGTAGTGTGTGCCCGTCTGTTGT
GTGACTCTGGTAACTAGAGATCCCTCAGACCCTTTTAGTCAGTGTGGAAAATCTCTAGCAGTGGCGCCCG
AACAGGGACTTGAAAGCGAAAGGGAAACCAGAGGAGCTCTCTCGACGCAGGACTCGGCTTGCTGAAGCGC
GCACGGCAAGAGGCGAGGGGCGGCGACTGGTGAGTACGCCAAAAATTTTGACTAGCGGAGGCTAGAAGGA
GAGAGATGGGTGCGAGAGCGTCAGTATTAAGCGGGGGAGAATTAGATCGCGATGGGAAAAAATTCGGTTA
AGGCCAGGGGGAAAGAAAAAATATAAATTAAAACATATAGTATGGGCAAGCAGGGAGCTAGAACGATTCG
CAGTTAATCCTGGCCTGTTAGAAACATCAGAAGGCTGTAGACAAATACTGGGACAGCTACAACCATCCCT
TCAGACAGGATCAGAAGAACTTAGATCATTATATAATACAGTAGCAACCCTCTATTGTGTGCATCAAAGG
ATAGAGATAAAAGACACCAAGGAAGCTTTAGACAAGATAGAGGAAGAGCAAAACAAAAGTAAGACCACCG
CACAGCAAGCGGCCGCTGATCTTCAGACCTGGAGGAGGAGATATGAGGGACAATTGGAGAAGTGAATTAT
ATAAATATAAAGTAGTAAAAATTGAACCATTAGGAGTAGCACCCACCAAGGCAAAGAGAAGAGTGGTGCA
GAGAGAAAAAAGAGCAGTGGGAATAGGAGCTTTGTTCCTTGGGTTCTTGGGAGCAGCAGGAAGCACTATG
GGCGCAGCGTCAATGACGCTGACGGTACAGGCCAGACAATTATTGTCTGGTATAGTGCAGCAGCAGAACA
ATTTGCTGAGGGCTATTGAGGCGCAACAGCATCTGTTGCAACTCACAGTCTGGGGCATCAAGCAGCTCCA
GGCAAGAATCCTGGCTGTGGAAAGATACCTAAAGGATCAACAGCTCCTGGGGATTTGGGGTTGCTCTGGA
AAACTCATTTGCACCACTGCTGTGCCTTGGAATGCTAGTTGGAGTAATAAATCTCTGGAACAGATTTGGA
ATCACACGACCTGGATGGAGTGGGACAGAGAAATTAACAATTACACAAGCTTAATACACTCCTTAATTGA
AGAATCGCAAAACCAGCAAGAAAAGAATGAACAAGAATTATTGGAATTAGATAAATGGGCAAGTTTGTGG
AATTGGTTTAACATAACAAATTGGCTGTGGTATATAAAATTATTCATAATGATAGTAGGAGGCTTGGTAG
GTTTAAGAATAGTTTTTGCTGTACTTTCTATAGTGAATAGAGTTAGGCAGGGATATTCACCATTATCGTT
TCAGACCCACCTCCCAACCCCGAGGGGACCCAGAGAGGGCCTATTTCCCATGATTCCTTCATATTTGCAT
ATACGATACAAGGCTGTTAGAGAGATAATTAGAATTAATTTGACTGTAAACACAAAGATATTAGTACAAA
ATACGTGACGTAGAAAGTAATAATTTCTTGGGTAGTTTGCAGTTTTAAAATTATGTTTTAAAATGGACTA
TCATATGCTTACCGTAACTTGAAAGTATTTCGATTTCTTGGCTTTATATATCTTGTGGAAAGGACGAAAC
ACCGTAATTGTTCCAGATCTGACGGTTTAAGAGCTATGCTGGAAACAGCATAGCAAGTTTAAATAAGGCT
AGTCCGTTATCAACTTGAAAAAGTGGCACCGAGTCGGTGCTTTTTTTGAATTCTAGATCTTGAGACAAAT
GGCAGTATTCATCCACAATTTTAAAAGAAAAGGGGGGATTGGGGGGTACAGTGCAGGGGAAAGAATAGTA
GACATAATAGCAACAGACATACAAACTAAAGAATTACAAAAACAAATTACAAAAATTCAAAATTTTCGGG
TTTATTACAGGGACAGCAGAGATCCACTTTGGCGCCGGCTCGAGTGGCTCCGGTGCCCGTCAGTGGGCAG
AGCGCACATCGCCCACAGTCCCCGAGAAGTTGGGGGGAGGGGTCGGCAATTGAACCGGTGCCTAGAGAAG
GTGGCGCGGGGTAAACTGGGAAAGTGATGTCGTGTACTGGCTCCGCCTTTTTCCCGAGGGTGGGGGAGAA
CCGTATATAAGTGCAGTAGTCGCCGTGAACGTTCTTTTTCGCAACGGGTTTGCCGCCAGAACACAGGTGT
CGTGACGCGGGATCCGCCACCATGACCGAGTACAAGCCCACGGTGCGCCTCGCCACCCGCGACGACGTCC
CCAGGGCCGTACGCACCCTCGCCGCCGCGTTCGCCGACTACCCCGCCACGCGCCACACCGTCGATCCGGA
CCGCCACATCGAGCGGGTCACCGAGCTGCAAGAACTCTTCCTCACGCGCGTCGGGCTCGACATCGGCAAG
GTGTGGGTCGCGGACGACGGCGCCGCGGTGGCGGTCTGGACCACGCCGGAGAGCGTCGAAGCGGGGGCGG
TGTTCGCCGAGATCGGCCCGCGCATGGCCGAGTTGAGCGGTTCCCGGCTGGCCGCGCAGCAACAGATGGA
AGGCCTCCTGGCGCCGCACCGGCCCAAGGAGCCCGCGTGGTTCCTGGCCACCGTCGGAGTCTCGCCCGAC
CACCAGGGCAAGGGTCTGGGCAGCGCCGTCGTGCTCCCCGGAGTGGAGGCGGCCGAGCGCGCCGGGGTGC
CCGCCTTCCTGGAGACCTCCGCGCCCCGCAACCTCCCCTTCTACGAGCGGCTCGGCTTCACCGTCACCGC
CGACGTCGAGGTGCCCGAAGGACCGCGCACCTGGTGCATGACCCGCAAGCCCGGTGCCTGAACGCGTTAA
GTCGACAATCAACCTCTGGATTACAAAATTTGTGAAAGATTGACTGGTATTCTTAACTATGTTGCTCCTT
TTACGCTATGTGGATACGCTGCTTTAATGCCTTTGTATCATGCTATTGCTTCCCGTATGGCTTTCATTTT
CTCCTCCTTGTATAAATCCTGGTTGCTGTCTCTTTATGAGGAGTTGTGGCCCGTTGTCAGGCAACGTGGC
GTGGTGTGCACTGTGTTTGCTGACGCAACCCCCACTGGTTGGGGCATTGCCACCACCTGTCAGCTCCTTT
CCGGGACTTTCGCTTTCCCCCTCCCTATTGCCACGGCGGAACTCATCGCCGCCTGCCTTGCCCGCTGCTG
GACAGGGGCTCGGCTGTTGGGCACTGACAATTCCGTGGTGTTGTCGGGGAAATCATCGTCCTTTCCTTGG
CTGCTCGCCTGTGTTGCCACCTGGATTCTGCGCGGGACGTCCTTCTGCTACGTCCCTTCGGCCCTCAATC
CAGCGGACCTTCCTTCCCGCGGCCTGCTGCCGGCTCTGCGGCCTCTTCCGCGTCTTCGCCTTCGCCCTCA
GACGAGTCGGATCTCCCTTTGGGCCGCCTCCCCGCGTCGACTTTAAGACCAATGACTTACAAGGCAGCTG
TAGATCTTAGCCACTTTTTAAAAGAAAAGGGGGGACTGGAAGGGCTAATTCACTCCCAACGAAGACAAGA
TCTGCTTTTTGCTTGTACTGGGTCTCTCTGGTTAGACCAGATCTGAGCCTGGGAGCTCTCTGGCTAACTA
GGGAACCCACTGCTTAAGCCTCAATAAAGCTTGCCTTGAGTGCTTCAAGTAGTGTGTGCCCGTCTGTTGT
GTGACTCTGGTAACTAGAGATCCCTCAGACCCTTTTAGTCAGTGTGGAAAATCTCTAGCAGTACGTATAG
TAGTTCATGTCATCTTATTATTCAGTATTTATAACTTGCAAAGAAATGAATATCAGAGAGTGAGAGGAAC
TTGTTTATTGCAGCTTATAATGGTTACAAATAAAGCAATAGCATCACAAATTTCACAAATAAAGCATTTT
TTTCACTGCATTCTAGTTGTGGTTTGTCCAAACTCATCAATGTATCTTATCATGTCTGGCTCTAGCTATC
CCGCCCCTAACTCCGCCCATCCCGCCCCTAACTCCGCCCAGTTCCGCCCATTCTCCGCCCCATGGCTGAC
TAATTTTTTTTATTTATGCAGAGGCCGAGGCCGCCTCGGCCTCTGAGCTATTCCAGAAGTAGTGAGGAGG
CTTTTTTGGAGGCCTAGGGACGTACCCAATTCGCCCTATAGTGAGTCGTATTACGCGCGCTCACTGGCCG
TCGTTTTACAACGTCGTGACTGGGAAAACCCTGGCGTTACCCAACTTAATCGCCTTGCAGCACATCCCCC
TTTCGCCAGCTGGCGTAATAGCGAAGAGGCCCGCACCGATCGCCCTTCCCAACAGTTGCGCAGCCTGAAT
GGCGAATGGG
[124 nt withheld, positions 4911-5034]
C
[91 nt withheld, positions 5036-5126]
A
[49 nt withheld, positions 5128-5176]
CCTTTGACGTTGGAGTCCACGTTCTTT
[37 nt withheld, positions 5204-5240]
ACCCTATCTCGGTCTATTCTTTTGATTTATAAGGGATTTTGCCGATTTCGGCCTATTGGTTAAAAAATGA
GCTGATTTAACAAAAATTTAACGCGAATTTTAACAAAATATTAACGCTTACAATTTAGGTGGCACTTTTC
GGGGAAATGTGCGCGGAACCCCTATTTGTTTATTTTTCTAAATACATTCAAATATGTATCCGCTCATGAG
ACAATAACCCTGATAAATGCTTCAATAATATTGAAAAAGGAAGAGTATGAGTATTCAACATTTCCGTGTC
GCCCTTATTCCCTTTTTTGCGGCATTTTGCCTTCCTGTTTTTGCTCACCCAGAAACGCTGGTGAAAGTAA
AAGATGCTGAAGATCAGTTGGGTGCACGAGTGGGTTACATCGAACTGGATCTCAACAGCGGTAAGATCCT
TGAGAGTTTTCGCCCCGAAGAACGTTTTCCAATGATGAGCACTTTTAAAGTTCTGCTATGTGGCGCGGTA
TTATCCCGTATTGACGCCGGGCAAGAGCAACTCGGTCGCCGCATACACTATTCTCAGAATGACTTGGTTG
AGTACTCACCAGTCACAGAAAAGCATCTTACGGATGGCATGACAGTAAGAGAATTATGCAGTGCTGCCAT
AACCATGAGTGATAACACTGCGGCCAACTTACTTCTGACAACGATCGGAGGACCGAAGGAGCTAACCGCT
TTTTTGCACAACATGGGGGATCATGTAACTCGCCTTGATCGTTGGGAACCGGAGCTGAATGAAGCCATAC
CAAACGACGAGCGTGACACCACGATGCCTGTAGCAATGGCAACAACGTTGCGCAAACTATTAACTGGCGA
ACTACTTACTCTAGCTTCCCGGCAACAATTAATAGACTGGATGGAGGCGGATAAAGTTGCAGGACCACTT
CTGCGCTCGGCCCTTCCGGCTGGCTGGTTTATTGCTGATAAATCTGGAGCCGGTGAGCGTGGGTCTCGCG
GTATCATTGCAGCACTGGGGCCAGATGGTAAGCCCTCCCGTATCGTAGTTATCTACACGACGGGGAGTCA
GGCAACTATGGATGAACGAAATAGACAGATCGCTGAGATAGGTGCCTCACTGATTAAGCATTGGTAACTG
TCAGACCAAGTTTACTCATATATACTTTAGATTGATTTAAAACTTCATTTTTAATTTAAAAGGATCTAGG
TGAAGATCCTTTTTGATAATCTCATGACCAAAATCCCTTAACGTGAGTTTTCGTTCCACTGAGCGTCAGA
CCCCGTAGAAAAGATCAAAGGATCTTCTTGAGATCCTTTTTTTCTGCGCGTAATCTGCTGCTTGCAAACA
AAAAAACCACCGCTACCAGCGGTGGTTTGTTTGCCGGATCAAGAGCTACCAACTCTTTTTCCGAAGGTAA
CTGGCTTCAGCAGAGCGCAGATACCAAATACTGTTCTTCTAGTGTAGCCGTAGTTAGGCCACCACTTCAA
GAACTCTGTAGCACCGCCTACATACCTCGCTCTGCTAATCCTGTTACCAGTGGCTGCTGCCAGTGGCGAT
AAGTCGTGTCTTACCGGGTTGGACTCAAGACGATAGTTACCGGATAAGGCGCAGCGGTCGGGCTGAACGG
GGGGTTCGTGCACACAGCCCAGCTTGGAGCGAACGACCTACACCGAACTGAGATACCTACAGCGTGAGCT
ATGAGAAAGCGCCACGCTTCCCGAAGGGAGAAAGGCGGACAGGTATCCGGTAAGCGGCAGGGTCGGAACA
GGAGAGCGCACGAGGGAGCTTCCAGGGGGAAACGCCTGGTATCTTTATAGTCCTGTCGGGTTTCGCCACC
TCTGACTTGAGCGTCGATTTTTGTGATGCTCGTCAGGGGGGCGGAGCCTATGGAAAAACGCCAGCAACGC
GGCCTTTTTACGGTTCCTGGCCTTTTGCTGGCCTTTTGCTCACATGTTCTTTCCTGCGTTATCCCCTGAT
TCTGTGGATAACCGTATTACCGCCTTTGAGTGAGCTGATACCGCTCGCCGCAGCCGAACGACCGAGCGCA
GCGAGTCAGTGAGCGAGGAAGCGGAAGAGCGC
